>Addgene plasmid #163210 | M4KHX7 | depositor full sequence | sequence record 316293 | Full Sequence
CACCACCACCACCACCACTGAGATCCGGCTGCTAACAAAGCCCGAAAGGAAGCTGAGTTGGCTGCTGCCA
CCGCTGAGCAATAACTAGCATAACCCCTTGGGGCCTCTAAACGGGTCTTGAGGGGTTTTTTGCTGAAAGG
AGGAACTATATCCGGATTGGCGAATGGG
[124 nt withheld, positions 169-292]
C
[91 nt withheld, positions 294-384]
A
[49 nt withheld, positions 386-434]
CCTTTGACGTTGGAGTCCACGTTCTTT
[37 nt withheld, positions 462-498]
ACCCTATCTCGGTCTATTCTTTTGATTTATAAGGGATTTTGCCGATTTCGGCCTATTGGTTAAAAAATGA
GCTGATTTAACAAAAATTTAACGCGAATTTTAACAAAATATTAACGTTTACAATTTCAGGTGGCACTTTT
CGGGGAAATGTGCGCGGAACCCCTATTTGTTTATTTTTCTAAATACATTCAAATATGTATCCGCTCATGA
GACAATAACCCTGATAAATGCTTCAATAATATTGAAAAAGGAAGAGTATGAGTATTCAACATTTCCGTGT
CGCCCTTATTCCCTTTTTTGCGGCATTTTGCCTTCCTGTTTTTGCTCACCCAGAAACGCTGGTGAAAGTA
AAAGATGCTGAAGATCAGTTGGGTGCACGAGTGGGTTACATCGAACTGGATCTCAACAGCGGTAAGATCC
TTGAGAGTTTTCGCCCCGAAGAACGTTTTCCAATGATGAGCACTTTTAAAGTTCTGCTATGTGGCGCGGT
ATTATCCCGTATTGACGCCGGGCAAGAGCAACTCGGTCGCCGCATACACTATTCTCAGAATGACTTGGTT
GAGTACTCACCAGTCACAGAAAAGCATCTTACGGATGGCATGACAGTAAGAGAATTATGCAGTGCTGCCA
TAACCATGAGTGATAACACTGCGGCCAACTTACTTCTGACAACGATCGGAGGACCGAAGGAGCTAACCGC
TTTTTTGCACAACATGGGGGATCATGTAACTCGCCTTGATCGTTGGGAACCGGAGCTGAATGAAGCCATA
CCAAACGACGAGCGTGACACCACGATGCCTGCAGCAATGGCAACAACGTTGCGCAAACTATTAACTGGCG
AACTACTTACTCTAGCTTCCCGGCAACAATTAATAGACTGGATGGAGGCGGATAAAGTTGCAGGACCACT
TCTGCGCTCGGCCCTTCCGGCTGGCTGGTTTATTGCTGATAAATCTGGAGCCGGTGAGCGTGGGTCTCGC
GGTATCATTGCAGCACTGGGGCCAGATGGTAAGCCCTCCCGTATCGTAGTTATCTACACGACGGGGAGTC
AGGCAACTATGGATGAACGAAATAGACAGATCGCTGAGATAGGTGCCTCACTGATTAAGCATTGGTAACT
GTCAGACCAAGTTTACTCATATATACTTTAGATTGATTTAAAACTTCATTTTTAATTTAAAAGGATCTAG
GTGAAGATCCTTTTTGATAATCTCATGACCAAAATCCCTTAACGTGAGTTTTCGTTCCACTGAGCGTCAG
ACCCCGTAGAAAAGATCAAAGGATCTTCTTGAGATCCTTTTTTTCTGCGCGTAATCTGCTGCTTGCAAAC
AAAAAAACCACCGCTACCAGCGGTGGTTTGTTTGCCGGATCAAGAGCTACCAACTCTTTTTCCGAAGGTA
ACTGGCTTCAGCAGAGCGCAGATACCAAATACTGTCCTTCTAGTGTAGCCGTAGTTAGGCCACCACTTCA
AGAACTCTGTAGCACCGCCTACATACCTCGCTCTGCTAATCCTGTTACCAGTGGCTGCTGCCAGTGGCGA
TAAGTCGTGTCTTACCGGGTTGGACTCAAGACGATAGTTACCGGATAAGGCGCAGCGGTCGGGCTGAACG
GGGGGTTCGTGCACACAGCCCAGCTTGGAGCGAACGACCTACACCGAACTGAGATACCTACAGCGTGAGC
TATGAGAAAGCGCCACGCTTCCCGAAGGGAGAAAGGCGGACAGGTATCCGGTAAGCGGCAGGGTCGGAAC
AGGAGAGCGCACGAGGGAGCTTCCAGGGGGAAACGCCTGGTATCTTTATAGTCCTGTCGGGTTTCGCCAC
CTCTGACTTGAGCGTCGATTTTTGTGATGCTCGTCAGGGGGGCGGAGCCTATGGAAAAACGCCAGCAACG
CGGCCTTTTTACGGTTCCTGGCCTTTTGCTGGCCTTTTGCTCACATGTTCTTTCCTGCGTTATCCCCTGA
TTCTGTGGATAACCGTATTACCGCCTTTGAGTGAGCTGATACCGCTCGCCGCAGCCGAACGACCGAGCGC
AGCGAGTCAGTGAGCGAGGAAGCGGAAGAGCGCCTGATGCGGTATTTTCTCCTTACGCATCTGTGCGGTA
TTTCACACCGCATATATGGTGCACTCTCAGTACAATCTGCTCTGATGCCGCATAGTTAAGCCAGTATACA
CTCCGCTATCGCTACGTGACTGGGTCATGGCTGCGCCCCGACACCCGCCAACACCCGCTGACGCGCCCTG
ACGGGCTTGTCTGCTCCCGGCATCCGCTTACAGACAAGCTGTGACCGTCTCCGGGAGCTGCATGTGTCAG
AGGTTTTCACCGTCATCACCGAAACGCGCGAGGCAGCTGCGGTAAAGCTCATCAGCGTGGTCGTGAAGCG
ATTCACAGATGTCTGCCTGTTCATCCGCGTCCAGCTCGTTGAGTTTCTCCAGAAGCGTTAATGTCTGGCT
TCTGATAAAGCGGGCCATGTTAAGGGCGGTTTTTTCCTGTTTGGTCACTGATGCCTCCGTGTAAGGGGGA
TTTCTGTTCATGGGGGTAATGATACCGATGAAACGAGAGAGGATGCTCACGATACGGGTTACTGATGATG
AACATGCCCGGTTACTGGAACGTTGTGAGGGTAAACAACTGGCGGTATGGATGCGGCGGGACCAGAGAAA
AATCACTCAGGGTCAATGCCAGCGCTTCGTTAATACAGATGTAGGTGTTCCACAGGGTAGCCAGCAGCAT
CCTGCGATGCAGATCCGGAACATAATGGTGCAGGGCGCTGACTTCCGCGTTTCCAGACTTTACGAAACAC
GGAAACCGAAGACCATTCATGTTGTTGCTCAGGTCGCAGACGTTTTGCAGCAGCAGTCGCTTCACGTTCG
CTCGCGTATCGGTGATTCATTCTGCTAACCAGTAAGGCAACCCCGCCAGCCTAGCCGGGTCCTCAACGAC
AGGAGCACGATCATGCGCACCCGTGGGGCCGCCATGCCGGCGATAATGGCCTGCTTCTCGCCGAAACGTT
TGGTGGCGGGACCAGTGACGAAGGCTTGAGCGAGGGCGTGCAAGATTCCGAATACCGCAAGCGACAGGCC
GATCATCGTCGCGCTCCAGCGAAAGCGGTCCTCGCCGAAAATGACCCAGAGCGCTGCCGGCACCTGTCCT
ACGAGTTGCATGATAAAGAAGACAGTCATAAGTGCGGCGACGATAGTCATGCCCCGCGCCCACCGGAAGG
AGCTGACTGGGTTGAAGGCTCTCAAGGGCATCGGTCGAGATCCCGGTGCCTAATGAGTGAGCTAACTTAC
ATTAATTGCGTTGCGCTCACTGCCCGCTTTCCAGTCGGGAAACCTGTCGTGCCAGCTGCATTAATGAATC
GGCCAACGCGCGGGGAGAGGCGGTTTGCGTATTGGGCGCCAGGGTGGTTTTTCTTTTCACCAGTGAGACG
GGCAACAGCTGATTGCCCTTCACCGCCTGGCCCTGAGAGAGTTGCAGCAAGCGGTCCACGCTGGTTTGCC
CCAGCAGGCGAAAATCCTGTTTGATGGTGGTTAACGGCGGGATATAACATGAGCTGTCTTCGGTATCGTC
GTATCCCACTACCGAGATATCCGCACCAACGCGCAGCCCGGACTCGGTAATGGCGCGCATTGCGCCCAGC
GCCATCTGATCGTTGGCAACCAGCATCGCAGTGGGAACGATGCCCTCATTCAGCATTTGCATGGTTTGTT
GAAAACCGGACATGGCACTCCAGTCGCCTTCCCGTTCCGCTATCGGCTGAATTTGATTGCGAGTGAGATA
TTTATGCCAGCCAGCCAGACGCAGACGCGCCGAGACAGAACTTAATGGGCCCGCTAACAGCGCGATTTGC
TGGTGACCCAATGCGACCAGATGCTCCACGCCCAGTCGCGTACCGTCTTCATGGGAGAAAATAATACTGT
TGATGGGTGTCTGGTCAGAGACATCAAGAAATAACGCCGGAACATTAGTGCAGGCAGCTTCCACAGCAAT
GGCATCCTGGTCATCCAGCGGATAGTTAATGATCAGCCCACTGACGCGTTGCGCGAGAAGATTGTGCACC
GCCGCTTTACAGGCTTCGACGCCGCTTCGTTCTACCATCGACACCACCACGCTGGCACCCAGTTGATCGG
CGCGAGATTTAATCGCCGCGACAATTTGCGACGGCGCGTGCAGGGCCAGACTGGAGGTGGCAACGCCAAT
CAGCAACGACTGTTTGCCCGCCAGTTGTTGTGCCACGCGGTTGGGAATGTAATTCAGCTCCGCCATCGCC
GCTTCCACTTTTTCCCGCGTTTTCGCAGAAACGTGGCTGGCCTGGTTCACCACGCGGGAAACGGTCTGAT
AAGAGACACCGGCATACTCTGCGACATCGTATAACGTTACTGGTTTCACATTCACCACCCTGAATTGACT
CTCTTCCGGGCGCTATCATGCCATACCGCGAAAGGTTTTGCGCCATTCGATGGTGTCCGGGATCTCGACG
CTCTCCCTTATGCGACTCCTGCATTAGGAAGCAGCCCAGTAGTAGGTTGAGGCCGTTGAGCACCGCCGCC
GCAAGGAATGGTGCATGCAAGGAGATGGCGCCCAACAGTCCCCCGGCCACGGGGCCTGCCACCATACCCA
CGCCGAAACAAGCGCTCATGAGCCCGAAGTGGCGAGCCCGATCTTCCCCATCGGTGATGTCGGCGATATA
GGCGCCAGCAACCGCACCTGTGGCGCCGGTGATGCCGGCCACGATGCGTCCGGCGTAGAGGATCGAGATC
TCGATCCCGCGAAATTAATACGACTCACTATAGGGGAATTGTGAGCGGATAACAATTCCCCTCTAGAAAT
AATTTTGTTTAACTTTAAGAAGGAGATATACATATGAGATTTGGAAATTTGACTGTCTTTCGAGCTTTCT
CTAATCAAGAAGTCTTGGACTACCTGGCTACTCAAGTTACTGATGGCCAAGTCTTCACTGATGAAGAAAC
ACTAAAGAAATATTCTTTTAGTCCTAGACTTACTGATGATGATTCCGGGCTAGCACTAGCTTATGTTGAG
GCTCATACCACTAAAGACATACAGGGAACTCTAAAGACAGCCAGAAAATACCATATTGCAGTGATCCCGC
AAGACCAAACAACTTCAACAGTCATTGGAGCCGACGGATTAACTGACTCACTTATACTATCAACAGCCAA
AATGAATCGTATTATCGAAATCTCTAAGGCCGACTCCATTGCCGTGGTCGAACCTGGTGTAGTGAACGGC
GACCTTGATAAGGAAGCAAGAAAACAGGGTATGTTTTACGCTCCAGACCCCGGTTCGAAACCGATCTCTG
GTATCGGTGGTAATGTTGCTACAAACGCAGGTGGAATGAGTACTGTTAAGTATGGTGCCACAAAGGACAA
CGTCCTGGGTGTAAAGGTAGTTCTGGCCGATGGAAGAGAGGTAAAACTTGGTGGTCGAACCTTAAAGCAG
GCATTCGGATACGACCTAACTCAACTTATGATCGGATCCGAGGGCACTTTGGGTATTATCACGGAAGTTA
TAGTCAAGTTACTTCCAATACCATTGGGAACTCCAGTGATGGGCGTCGCTTTCTTTGATAACATGACCGC
TTTGGCCAAGGCTGTAACAGCAATCAGAATATCTGGAGTTTATCCTACCATGCTGGAAGCCTTGGATGGA
AACACTGTTGCCGCACTCGATCGTTACGAGAAAACTCATTATGCTAAGAATTCCGCAGCTATGCTAATCT
TCAAGCTAGACAACGGTGGCCAGGACTCCATGGCAGTCGTAAAGAAGATACTCGCTGAGCAGCAGGCTAA
TGATGTTAAGATTACCACAGAGCCAAAGGAGCAGGCCGCTTTGGAACAATTGAGGAGAGATATGCTGCCT
GCCGTATTTGCAGGCCAAAATCATATCATGGAAGATATGGCTGTTCCACTGAGTCAGCTTGCTCCTCTAA
TGGATTACATTCAAGAGCTCTCAAAGAGATTGGATGTTGAGATTTACACCGCTGGGCACGCCGGCGATGG
AAACGTTCACCCTACACTGGTGTGGTCCACATCCGTGACAGAGGTGCCGGAAAAGATTATTATTGCCTTG
CAGGAGATGTTTAAGAAAACTCTGGCCCTAGGTGGAACAATCAGTGGAGAACATGCAGTAGGTATGCTAA
AGAATCAATGGAACAACGCTGAGCTTGGAGAGGATGTTGATATGCTACAACATCAAATCAAAGCCTTATT
TGATCCGATGAACATTTTGAATCCAAAGAGAAAGATAAATGCTGCTGCCTTGGAACACCACCATCAC
Features (pLannotate 1.2.2; 18 found; start..end, strand, type, name):
     28..77      +  CDS            SET1 (fragment): solubility-enhancement tag derived from T7 phage gene 10B
     85..132     +  terminator     T7 terminator: transcription terminator for bacteriophage T7 RNA polymerase
    169..624     +  rep_origin     f1 ori (sequence partly withheld): f1 bacteriophage origin of replication; arrow indicates direction of (+) strand synthesis
    651..755     +  promoter       AmpR promoter: bla
    756..1616    +  CDS            AmpR: β-lactamase; bla; confers resistance to ampicillin, carbenicillin, and related antibiotics
   1787..2375    +  rep_origin     ori: high-copy-number ColE1/pMB1/pBR322/pUC origin of replication
   2561..2703    -  misc_feature   bom: basis of mobility region from pBR322
   2805..2996    -  CDS            rop: Rop protein, which maintains plasmids at low copy number; rop
   3013..3393    +  CDS            YPB1_ECOLX: Protein predicted: Swiss-Prot protein existence level 4. From Escherichia coli.
   3465..3756    -  CDS            TcR (fragment): tetracycline efflux protein; tet; confers resistance to tetracycline
   3771..3792    -  protein_bind   CAP binding site: CAP binding activates transcription in the presence of cAMP. E. coli catabolite activator protein
   3805..4887    -  CDS            lacI: lac repressor; lacI; The lac repressor binds to the lac operator to inhibit transcription in E. coli. This inhibition can be relieved by adding lactose or isopropyl-β-D-thiogalactopyranoside (IPTG).
   4888..4965    -  promoter       lacI promoter: lacI
   4973..5252    -  CDS            TcR (fragment): tetracycline efflux protein; tet; confers resistance to tetracycline
   5274..5292    +  promoter       T7 promoter: promoter for bacteriophage T7 RNA polymerase
   5293..5317    +  protein_bind   lac operator: The lac repressor binds to the lac operator to inhibit transcription in E. coli. This inhibition can be relieved by adding lactose or isopropyl-β-D-thiogalactopyranoside (IPTG). lac repressor encoded by lacI
   5332..5354    +  RBS            RBS: efficient ribosome binding site from bacteriophage T7 gene 10 (Olins and Rangwala, 1989)
   6784..15      +  CDS            9xHis (across the origin): 9xHis affinity tag
