[The description below was written by a language model from this plasmid's Addgene catalogue record and pLannotate feature annotations shown in this document.]
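Description:
M4KHX7 is a bacterial expression plasmid built on the pET21a(+) backbone for inducible production of a Lactobacillus plantarum protein listed under the UniProt identifier M4KHX7 and described as a flavoprotein oxidoreductase. The plasmid is about 6.8 kb and is maintained in E. coli through a ColE1/pMB1-type origin with ampicillin selection from the β-lactamase gene and its own promoter. The catalogue lists it as high copy, although the feature table also shows the rop gene and the bom region inherited from pBR322, elements that normally moderate copy number. An f1 origin is present, which permits single-stranded DNA production, and short tetracycline-resistance fragments and a predicted E. coli open reading frame appear to be non-functional backbone remnants.

Expression is driven by a T7 promoter followed immediately by a lac operator and the strong ribosome binding site from phage T7 gene 10, with a T7 terminator downstream. The plasmid-borne lacI gene supplies repressor that keeps the promoter off until IPTG or lactose is added, and transcription requires a host that provides T7 RNA polymerase. The insert itself is not annotated in the feature table, but it evidently occupies the unannotated stretch between the ribosome binding site and the C-terminal histidine tag. The catalogue describes an N-terminal T7 tag and a C-terminal 10xHis tag; the annotation software detected a 9xHis feature spanning the sequence origin and did not call a T7 tag. It also flagged a short fragment resembling a T7 gene 10B-derived solubility tag just before the terminator. The histidine tag allows metal-affinity purification. The associated work examined functional annotation of enzymes in the EC 1.1.3.15 class, so the construct was presumably used to produce recombinant protein for activity testing.
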