Addgene plasmid #163210: M4KHX7
Purpose: Inducible expression of UniProt identifier M4KHX7
Depositing lab: Martin Engqvist. Depositing organization: Chalmers University of Technology. Publication: Experimental and computational investigation of enzyme functional annotations uncovers misannotation in the EC 1.1.3.15 enzyme class. Rembeza E, Engqvist MKM. PLoS Comput Biol. 2021 Sep 23;17(9):e1009446. doi: 10.1371/journal.pcbi.1009446. eCollection 2021 Sep. PubMed 34555022.
Backbone
  Vector backbone: pET21a(+)
  Vector type: Bacterial Expression
Growth in bacteria
  Bacterial resistance: Ampicillin, 100 μg/mL
  Growth temperature: 37°C
  Growth strain: DH5alpha
  Copy number: High Copy
Gene/Insert
  Gene/Insert name: M4KHX7 (alt name: flavoprotein oxidoreductase)
  Species: Lactobacillus plantarum
  Promoter: T7
  Tag / fusion protein: T7 (N terminal on backbone); 10xHis (C terminal on backbone)
  Cloning method: Unknown
  Sequencing primers: 5′ T7; 3′ T7-term
Terms and licenses: Academic/Nonprofit Terms; Industry Terms: Not Available to Industry
Depositor comments: Insert name is a UniProt identifier
How to cite: M4KHX7 was a gift from Martin Engqvist (Addgene plasmid # 163210 ; http://n2t.net/addgene:163210 ; RRID:Addgene_163210)
