>Addgene plasmid #163210 | M4KHX7 | depositor partial sequence | sequence record 316294 | insert gene sequence
ATGAGATTTGGAAATTTGACTGTCTTTCGAGCTTTCTCTAATCAAGAAGTCTTGGACTACCTGGCTACTC
AAGTTACTGATGGCCAAGTCTTCACTGATGAAGAAACACTAAAGAAATATTCTTTTAGTCCTAGACTTAC
TGATGATGATTCCGGGCTAGCACTAGCTTATGTTGAGGCTCATACCACTAAAGACATACAGGGAACTCTA
AAGACAGCCAGAAAATACCATATTGCAGTGATCCCGCAAGACCAAACAACTTCAACAGTCATTGGAGCCG
ACGGATTAACTGACTCACTTATACTATCAACAGCCAAAATGAATCGTATTATCGAAATCTCTAAGGCCGA
CTCCATTGCCGTGGTCGAACCTGGTGTAGTGAACGGCGACCTTGATAAGGAAGCAAGAAAACAGGGTATG
TTTTACGCTCCAGACCCCGGTTCGAAACCGATCTCTGGTATCGGTGGTAATGTTGCTACAAACGCAGGTG
GAATGAGTACTGTTAAGTATGGTGCCACAAAGGACAACGTCCTGGGTGTAAAGGTAGTTCTGGCCGATGG
AAGAGAGGTAAAACTTGGTGGTCGAACCTTAAAGCAGGCATTCGGATACGACCTAACTCAACTTATGATC
GGATCCGAGGGCACTTTGGGTATTATCACGGAAGTTATAGTCAAGTTACTTCCAATACCATTGGGAACTC
CAGTGATGGGCGTCGCTTTCTTTGATAACATGACCGCTTTGGCCAAGGCTGTAACAGCAATCAGAATATC
TGGAGTTTATCCTACCATGCTGGAAGCCTTGGATGGAAACACTGTTGCCGCACTCGATCGTTACGAGAAA
ACTCATTATGCTAAGAATTCCGCAGCTATGCTAATCTTCAAGCTAGACAACGGTGGCCAGGACTCCATGG
CAGTCGTAAAGAAGATACTCGCTGAGCAGCAGGCTAATGATGTTAAGATTACCACAGAGCCAAAGGAGCA
GGCCGCTTTGGAACAATTGAGGAGAGATATGCTGCCTGCCGTATTTGCAGGCCAAAATCATATCATGGAA
GATATGGCTGTTCCACTGAGTCAGCTTGCTCCTCTAATGGATTACATTCAAGAGCTCTCAAAGAGATTGG
ATGTTGAGATTTACACCGCTGGGCACGCCGGCGATGGAAACGTTCACCCTACACTGGTGTGGTCCACATC
CGTGACAGAGGTGCCGGAAAAGATTATTATTGCCTTGCAGGAGATGTTTAAGAAAACTCTGGCCCTAGGT
GGAACAATCAGTGGAGAACATGCAGTAGGTATGCTAAAGAATCAATGGAACAACGCTGAGCTTGGAGAGG
ATGTTGATATGCTACAACATCAAATCAAAGCCTTATTTGATCCGATGAACATTTTGAATCCAAAGAGAAA
GATAAATGCTGCTGCCTTGGAACACCACCATCAC
